>Addgene plasmid #108370 | pCI-TPI_WT-xrRNA-4MS2-4H | addgene full sequence | sequence record 209434 | Addgene NGS Result
TCAATATTGGCCATTAGCCATATTATTCATTGGTTATATAGCATAAATCAATATTGGCTATTGGCCATTG
CATACGTTGTATCTATATCATAATATGTACATTTATATTGGCTCATGTCCAATATGACCGCCATGTTGGC
ATTGATTATTGACTAGTTATTAATAGTAATCAATTACGGGGTCATTAGTTCATAGCCCATATATGGAGTT
CCGCGTTACATAACTTACGGTAAATGGCCCGCCTGGCTGACCGCCCAACGACCCCCGCCCATTGACGTCA
ATAATGACGTATGTTCCCATAGTAACGCCAATAGGGACTTTCCATTGACGTCAATGGGTGGAGTATTTAC
GGTAAACTGCCCACTTGGCAGTACATCAAGTGTATCATATGCCAAGTCCGCCCCCTATTGACGTCAATGA
CGGTAAATGGCCCGCCTGGCATTATGCCCAGTACATGACCTTACGGGACTTTCCTACTTGGCAGTACATC
TACGTATTAGTCATCGCTATTACCATGGTGATGCGGTTTTGGCAGTACACCAATGGGCGTGGATAGCGGT
TTGACTCACGGGGATTTCCAAGTCTCCACCCCATTGACGTCAATGGGAGTTTGTTTTGGCACCAAAATCA
ACGGGACTTTCCAAAATGTCGTAACAACTGCGATCGCCCGCCCCGTTGACGCAAATGGGCGGTAGGCGTG
TACGGTGGGAGGTCTATATAAGCAGAGCTCGTTTAGTGAACCGTCAGATCACTAGAAGCTTTATTGCGGT
AGTTTATCACAGTTAAATTGCTAACGCAGTCAGTGCTTCTGACACAACAGTCTCGAACTTAAGCTGCAGT
GACTCTCTTAAGGTAGCCTTGCAGAAGTTGGTCGTGAGGCACTGGGCAGGTAAGTATCAAGGTTACAAGA
CAGGTTTAAGGAGACCAATAGAAACTGGGCTTGTCGAGACAGAGAAGACTCTTGCGTTTCTGATAGGCAC
CTATTGGTCTTACTGACATCCACTTTGCCTTTCTCTCCACAGGTGTCCACTCCCAGTTCAATTACAGCTC
TTAAGGCTAGAGTACTTAATACGACTCACTATAGGCTAGCGCCTCGGCTCCAGCACCATGGCGCCCTCCA
GGAAGTTCTTCGTTGGGGGAAACTGGAAGATGAACGGGCGGAAGCAGAGTCTGGGGGAGCTCATCGGCAC
TCTGAACGCGGCCAAGGTGCCGGCCGACACCGGTAAGCCCTCGCCGAGGAGGGGTCTGGCCGGGCCGGGG
CCGGGGCCGGGGCAGGAGTGGCAGCGCCCTCTCCCGAGGCCCCGAGGCCCCGAGGCCGGTATCCGCGCGG
ACCTGATGCAGGGCTGTGGGACGAGGGCCGCTGGGGTCCGGGCAGGGGCCTCGCAGCCGCAGCCCCGTCG
GTGCGTCGAGGGGGCAGGGCGGAGCACATGATGCCCCTTGGACTATGGGGCAGGTAAGGACGTTTTCTTC
CCTTCGGCAACCTGAACGACTCCCGCCTTCCACGGAAGGGACCGAGCCCGTGCCAAACAGGCTGAGCGAT
TTGGGAGTGAGGAGCCATCCTACCGCTTTCCCCAACCTGGAAACAGCAAAGCGCAAGGCCTCTGAGTCAG
TTAGGTCTCTGCCACCCACGGGCAAAGGATGCTCTCCTCCATCCTCCTTCCTCCCTCCACCGAAATCGGA
GAGCCGCGGGCCTGATCCAAAGAGGCATCCCCTTCTCGTTCATTCCCCAGAGGCCTCAATACAAACCCCA
GGAGTTGGCCCCTCTCCTTTTGCTACAAATCCTTGCCTTGCAAAGGGGAGGTGAGGATGGGCTATTTTAG
AAGGGAAGCAGGGTTGCTCCCTGGAGAATGCTGAGTCTGTGAGGTGCCTATGCCGAGAATAGGTCGAGGA
AATTGGAGCCCCAGCTGTTAAAAGAGCAGAGGGCAGGGTGAGGGCCGTGGCCTCTCAGGGGTATCTGGAA
GGCTCTTCGAGTTGAGTGCAGACCCAGCCTGGGCTGGAAAATGGACAAAGGTCATCTTGCTGGGGTGAAA
AGGGGGAGAGCAGAACCAAGAAGAAGAGGGTGAGGGCTGGGGGGCTCCAGGGCACTGGTTAGGAATTGTG
GGGAATGAAGGCTTTCTTTAGTCTCATCCCCCTGTGGTACCATCTTGTCCTCAGAGGTGGTTTGTGCTCC
CCCTACTGCCTATATCGACTTCGCCCGGCAGAAGCTAGATCCCAAGATTGCTGTGGCTGCGCAGAACTGC
TACAAAGTGACTAATGGGGCTTTTACTGGGGAGATCAGGTGAGATCGAGGTGGAGAGGGGTGTGTGGGAC
CCTTCCCTCACTTTCCTCGTTGAGGGGAAAGCCACAGGGTGGGCTCCCTGCTGAACCTTGGCTTCATCTC
TTCCTTTAGCCCTGGCATGATCAAAGACTGCGGAGCCACGTGGGTGGTCCTGGGGCACTCAGAGAGAAGG
CATGTCTTTGGGGAGTCAGATGAGGTTAGTAGCCAAGAGAGAAGATAAGGGATGTCTTTTTCCAAGAAGG
ATGTCTCACCAAGTCTGTTTCTCAACAGCTGATTGGGCAGAAAGTGGCCCATGCTCTGGCAGAGGGACTC
GGAGTAATCGCCTGCATTGGGGAGAAGCTAGATGAAAGGGAAGCTGGCATCACTGAGAAGGTTGTTTTCG
AGCAGACAAAGGTCATCGCAGGTATCTCTGGAGAAAGGGACCTTTGAGCCTATCCAGGGCCACAGAGACT
CAGAGGGTAGGGTCAGGCCCTGGAGCCTGTCTTGGTCCCCATGCTGATCCAGAAAAGGAAAAAGGGGAGG
GGGAGTGACAATCTTTGCTTGGGGCCTATGACTTCTCCAGCCCCAAGGTAGATGCCACCTGGAAATCCCC
CAATGTCCACTAGGGGGCAGTAGGCCACCGTTCTTCGTACTCCGGAGAACCTGGCTGGAGAGCTCTTTCT
TGTTCACCCTTCCCTCCATCTGTATCTCTGCCCTGCAGATAACGTGAAGGACTGGAGCAAGGTCGTCCTG
GCCTATGAGCCTGTGTGGGCCATTGGTACTGGCAAGACTGCAACACCCCAACAGGTAACCGGGCCCAGGA
GCCCTGCCCTCATCCCAGCCTGCCTCAATAGGTTTGGACAGACACAGCCCACATGGGGCAACCCCTTATT
TCAAAGACACAGAGACCTTGAACCCAGAGACAGTGACTTGTCCAAGGGCATCCAGTCCAGGGCCTGGCTT
GGATCAGAGCCCTGGTACTCTGACTCAGTCAGAAACCACACTAAGTGTCCACTGGTGCCAGTGATTTTTC
CTCTTAGAGAGGCAGAAAAGGTCTTACTTAGGCCAGCTTCTTGTTCTAGGCCCAGGAAGTACACGAGAAG
CTCCGAGGATGGCTGAAGTCCAACGTCTCTGATGCGGTGGCTCAGAGCACCCGTATCATTTATGGAGGTG
AGTGGCTTTGGTTCCCGGCTGAGGTGGAGTGGGCTGAGGACTAGACTGAGCCCTCGGACATGGAGGTGGG
GATGGGGCAGACTCATCCCATTCTTGACCAAGCCCTTGTTCTGCTCCCTTCCCAGGCTCTGTGACTGGGG
CAACCTGCAAGGAGCTGGCCAGCCAGCCTGATGTGGATGGCTTCCTTGTGGGTGGTGCTTCCCTCAAGCC
CGAATTCGTGGACATCATCAATGCCAAACAATGAGCCCCATCCATCTTCCCTACCCTTCCTGCCAAGCCA
GGGACTCGAGGTGAGCAAGGGCGAGGAGCTGTTCACCGGGGTGGTGCCCATCCTGGTGGACTTGATAGTC
AGGCCAGCCGGTTAGGCTGCCACCGAAGGTTGGTAGACGGTGCTGCCTGCGACCAACCCCAGGAGGACTG
GGTTACCAAAGCTGATTCTCCACGGTTGGAAAGCCTCCCAGAACCGTCTCGGAAGAGGAGTCCCTGCCAA
CAATGGAGATGAAGCCCGTGTCAGATCGCGAAAGCGCCACTTCGCCGAGGAGTGCAATCTGTGAGGCCCC
AGGAGGACTGGGTAAACAGTCGAGTATTGCCTAGAAAGCACGAGCATCAGCCGTGCCTCCAGGTCGAATC
TTCAAACGACGACGATCACGCGTCGCTGCAGTGCAGGAGTCGAGTATTGCCTAGAAAGCACGAGCATCAG
CCGTGCCTCCAGGTCGAATCTTCAAACGACGACGATCACGCGTCGCTGCAGTGCAGGAGTCGAGCACCCC
ACCAGTGCAGGCTGCCTATCAGAAAGTGGTGGCTGGTGTGGCTAATGCCCTGGCCCACAAGTATCACTAA
GCTCGCTTTCTTGCTGTCCAATTTGTCGAGCACCCCACCAGTGCAGGCTGCCTATCAGAAAGTGGTGGCT
GGTGTGGCTAATGCCCTGGCCCACAAGTATCACTAAGCTCGCTTTCTTGCTGTCCAATTTGTCGAGCACC
CCACCAGTGCAGGCTGCCTATCAGAAAGTGGTGGCTGGTGTGGCTAATGCCCTGGCCCACAAGTATCACT
AAGCTCGCTTTCTTGCTGTCCAATTTGTCGAGCACCCCACCAGTGCAGGCTGCCTATCAGAAAGTGGTGG
CTGGTGTGGCTAATGCCCTGGCCCACAAGTATCACTAAGCTCGCTTTCTTGCTGTCCAATTTGTCGACCC
GGGCGGCCGCTTCCCTTTAGTGAGGGTTAATGCTTCGAGCAGACATGATAAGATACATTGATGAGTTTGG
ACAAACCACAACTAGAATGCAGTGAAAAAAATGCTTTATTTGTGAAATTTGTGATGCTATTGCTTTATTT
GTAACCATTATAAGCTGCAATAAACAAGTTAACAACAACAATTGCATTCATTTTATGTTTCAGGTTCAGG
GGGAGATGTGGGAGGTTTTTTAAAGCAAGTAAAACCTCTACAAATGTGGTAAAATCCGATAAGGATCGAT
CCGGGCTGGCGTAATAGCGAAGAGGCCCGCACCGATCGCCCTTCCCAACAGTTGCGCAGCCTGAATGGCG
AATGG
[124 nt withheld, positions 4976-5099]
C
[91 nt withheld, positions 5101-5191]
A
[49 nt withheld, positions 5193-5241]
CCTTTGACGTTGGAGTCCACGTTCTTT
[37 nt withheld, positions 5269-5305]
ACCCTATCTCGGTCTATTCTTTTGATTTATAAGGGATTTTGCCGATTTCGGCCTATTGGTTAAAAAATGA
GCTGATTTAACAAAAATTTAACGCGAATTTTAACAAAATATTAACGCTTACAATTTCCTGATGCGGTATT
TTCTCCTTACGCATCTGTGCGGTATTTCACACCGCATACGCGGATCTGCGCAGCACCATGGCCTGAAATA
ACCTCTGAAAGAGGAACTTGGTTAGGTACCTTCTGAGGCGGAAAGAACCAGCTGTGGAATGTGTGTCAGT
TAGGGTGTGGAAAGTCCCCAGGCTCCCCAGCAGGCAGAAGTATGCAAAGCATGCATCTCAATTAGTCAGC
AACCAGGTGTGGAAAGTCCCCAGGCTCCCCAGCAGGCAGAAGTATGCAAAGCATGCATCTCAATTAGTCA
GCAACCATAGTCCCGCCCCTAACTCCGCCCATCCCGCCCCTAACTCCGCCCAGTTCCGCCCATTCTCCGC
CCCATGGCTGACTAATTTTTTTTATTTATGCAGAGGCCGAGGCCGCCTCGGCCTCTGAGCTATTCCAGAA
GTAGTGAGGAGGCTTTTTTGGAGGCCTAGGCTTTTGCAAAAAGCTTGATTCTTCTGACACAACAGTCTCG
AACTTAAGGCTAGAGCCACCATGATTGAACAAGATGGATTGCACGCAGGTTCTCCGGCCGCTTGGGTGGA
GAGGCTATTCGGCTATGACTGGGCACAACAGACAATCGGCTGCTCTGATGCCGCCGTGTTCCGGCTGTCA
GCGCAGGGGCGCCCGGTTCTTTTTGTCAAGACCGACCTGTCCGGTGCCCTGAATGAACTGCAGGACGAGG
CAGCGCGGCTATCGTGGCTGGCCACGACGGGCGTTCCTTGCGCAGCTGTGCTCGACGTTGTCACTGAAGC
GGGAAGGGACTGGCTGCTATTGGGCGAAGTGCCGGGGCAGGATCTCCTGTCATCTCACCTTGCTCCTGCC
GAGAAAGTATCCATCATGGCTGATGCAATGCGGCGGCTGCATACGCTTGATCCGGCTACCTGCCCATTCG
ACCACCAAGCGAAACATCGCATCGAGCGAGCACGTACTCGGATGGAAGCCGGTCTTGTCGATCAGGATGA
TCTGGACGAAGAGCATCAGGGGCTCGCGCCAGCCGAACTGTTCGCCAGGCTCAAGGCGCGCATGCCCGAC
GGCGAGGATCTCGTCGTGACCCATGGCGATGCCTGCTTGCCGAATATCATGGTGGAAAATGGCCGCTTTT
CTGGATTCATCGACTGTGGCCGGCTGGGTGTGGCGGACCGCTATCAGGACATAGCGTTGGCTACCCGTGA
TATTGCTGAAGAGCTTGGCGGCGAATGGGCTGACCGCTTCCTCGTGCTTTACGGTATCGCCGCTCCCGAT
TCGCAGCGCATCGCCTTCTATCGCCTTCTTGACGAGTTCTTCTGAGCGGGACTCTGGGGTTCGAAATGAC
CGACCAAGCGACGCCCAACCTGCCATCACGATGGCCGCAATAAAATATCTTTATTTTCATTACATCTGTG
TGTTGGTTTTTTGTGTGAATCGATAGCGATAAGGATCCGCGTATGGTGCACTCTCAGTACAATCTGCTCT
GATGCCGCATAGTTAAGCCAGCCCCGACACCCGCCAACACCCGCTGACGCGCCCTGACGGGCTTGTCTGC
TCCCGGCATCCGCTTACAGACAAGCTGTGACCGTCTCCGGGAGCTGCATGTGTCAGAGGTTTTCACCGTC
ATCACCGAAACGCGCGAGACGAAAGGGCCTCGTGATACGCCTATTTTTATAGGTTAATGTCATGATAATA
ATGGTTTCTTAGACGTCAGGTGGCACTTTTCGGGGAAATGTGCGCGGAACCCCTATTTGTTTATTTTTCT
AAATACATTCAAATATGTATCCGCTCATGAGACAATAACCCTGATAAATGCTTCAATAATATTGAAAAAG
GAAGAGTATGAGTATTCAACATTTCCGTGTCGCCCTTATTCCCTTTTTTGCGGCATTTTGCCTTCCTGTT
TTTGCTCACCCAGAAACGCTGGTGAAAGTAAAAGATGCTGAAGATCAGTTGGGTGCACGAGTGGGTTACA
TCGAACTGGATCTCAACAGCGGTAAGATCCTTGAGAGTTTTCGCCCCGAAGAACGTTTTCCAATGATGAG
CACTTTTAAAGTTCTGCTATGTGGCGCGGTATTATCCCGTATTGACGCCGGGCAAGAGCAACTCGGTCGC
CGCATACACTATTCTCAGAATGACTTGGTTGAGTACTCACCAGTCACAGAAAAGCATCTTACGGATGGCA
TGACAGTAAGAGAATTATGCAGTGCTGCCATAACCATGAGTGATAACACTGCGGCCAACTTACTTCTGAC
AACGATCGGAGGACCGAAGGAGCTAACCGCTTTTTTGCACAACATGGGGGATCATGTAACTCGCCTTGAT
CGTTGGGAACCGGAGCTGAATGAAGCCATACCAAACGACGAGCGTGACACCACGATGCCTGTAGCAATGG
CAACAACGTTGCGCAAACTATTAACTGGCGAACTACTTACTCTAGCTTCCCGGCAACAATTAATAGACTG
GATGGAGGCGGATAAAGTTGCAGGACCACTTCTGCGCTCGGCCCTTCCGGCTGGCTGGTTTATTGCTGAT
AAATCTGGAGCCGGTGAGCGTGGGTCTCGCGGTATCATTGCAGCACTGGGGCCAGATGGTAAGCCCTCCC
GTATCGTAGTTATCTACACGACGGGGAGTCAGGCAACTATGGATGAACGAAATAGACAGATCGCTGAGAT
AGGTGCCTCACTGATTAAGCATTGGTAACTGTCAGACCAAGTTTACTCATATATACTTTAGATTGATTTA
AAACTTCATTTTTAATTTAAAAGGATCTAGGTGAAGATCCTTTTTGATAATCTCATGACCAAAATCCCTT
AACGTGAGTTTTCGTTCCACTGAGCGTCAGACCCCGTAGAAAAGATCAAAGGATCTTCTTGAGATCCTTT
TTTTCTGCGCGTAATCTGCTGCTTGCAAACAAAAAAACCACCGCTACCAGCGGTGGTTTGTTTGCCGGAT
CAAGAGCTACCAACTCTTTTTCCGAAGGTAACTGGCTTCAGCAGAGCGCAGATACCAAATACTGTTCTTC
TAGTGTAGCCGTAGTTAGGCCACCACTTCAAGAACTCTGTAGCACCGCCTACATACCTCGCTCTGCTAAT
CCTGTTACCAGTGGCTGCTGCCAGTGGCGATAAGTCGTGTCTTACCGGGTTGGACTCAAGACGATAGTTA
CCGGATAAGGCGCAGCGGTCGGGCTGAACGGGGGGTTCGTGCACACAGCCCAGCTTGGAGCGAACGACCT
ACACCGAACTGAGATACCTACAGCGTGAGCTATGAGAAAGCGCCACGCTTCCCGAAGGGAGAAAGGCGGA
CAGGTATCCGGTAAGCGGCAGGGTCGGAACAGGAGAGCGCACGAGGGAGCTTCCAGGGGGAAACGCCTGG
TATCTTTATAGTCCTGTCGGGTTTCGCCACCTCTGACTTGAGCGTCGATTTTTGTGATGCTCGTCAGGGG
GGCGGAGCCTATGGAAAAACGCCAGCAACGCGGCCTTTTTACGGTTCCTGGCCTTTTGCTGGCCTTTTGC
TCACATGGCTCGACAGATCT
Features (pLannotate 1.2.2; 33 found; start..end, strand, type, name):
    140..517     +  enhancer       CMV enhancer: human cytomegalovirus immediate early enhancer
    518..729     +  promoter       CMV promoter: human cytomegalovirus (CMV) immediate early promoter
    890..1022    +  intron         chimeric intron: chimera between introns from human β-globin and immunoglobulin heavy chain genes
   1067..1085    +  promoter       T7 promoter: promoter for bacteriophage T7 RNA polymerase
   1108..1221    +  CDS            TPI1 (fragment): TPIS_HUMAN - Also known as TPI. Experimental evidence at protein level: Swiss-Prot protein existence level 1. It is also responsible for the non-negligible production of methylglyoxal a reactive cytotoxic side-product that modifies and can alter proteins, DNA and lipids. From Homo sapiens (Human).
   2130..2486    +  CDS            Tpi1 (fragment): TPIS_MOUSE - Also known as Tpi. Experimental evidence at protein level: Swiss-Prot protein existence level 1. It is also responsible for the non-negligible production of methylglyoxal a reactive cytotoxic side-product that modifies and can alter proteins, DNA and lipids. From Mus musculus (Mouse).
   2540..3064    +  CDS            TPI1 (fragment): TPIS_HUMAN - Also known as TPI. Experimental evidence at protein level: Swiss-Prot protein existence level 1. It is also responsible for the non-negligible production of methylglyoxal a reactive cytotoxic side-product that modifies and can alter proteins, DNA and lipids. From Homo sapiens (Human).
   3340..3429    +  CDS            TPI1 (fragment): TPIS_HUMAN - Also known as TPI. Experimental evidence at protein level: Swiss-Prot protein existence level 1. It is also responsible for the non-negligible production of methylglyoxal a reactive cytotoxic side-product that modifies and can alter proteins, DNA and lipids. From Homo sapiens (Human).
   3558..3671    +  CDS            TPI1 (fragment): TPIS_HUMAN - Also known as TPI. Experimental evidence at protein level: Swiss-Prot protein existence level 1. It is also responsible for the non-negligible production of methylglyoxal a reactive cytotoxic side-product that modifies and can alter proteins, DNA and lipids. From Homo sapiens (Human).
   3720..3767    +  CDS            VN155(I152L) (fragment): improved N-terminal fragment of mVenus for use in bimolecular fluorescence complementation (BiFC) (Kodama and Hu, 2010)
   3774..3852    +  ncRNA          Flavi xrRNA: Accession: RF03547 - General Flavivirus exoribonuclease-resistant RNA element
   3934..4002    +  ncRNA          Flavivirus SLIV (fragment): Accession: RF01415 - Flavivirus 3'UTR stem loop IV
   4271..4294    +  polyA_signal   β-globin poly(A) (fragment): human β-globin polyadenylation signal
   4302..4373    +  CDS            HBB (fragment): HBB_PONPY - Experimental evidence at transcript level: Swiss-Prot protein existence level 2. Involved in oxygen transport from the lung to the various peripheral tissues. From Pongo pygmaeus (Bornean orangutan).
   4377..4400    +  polyA_signal   β-globin poly(A) (fragment): human β-globin polyadenylation signal
   4408..4479    +  CDS            HBB (fragment): HBB_PONPY - Experimental evidence at transcript level: Swiss-Prot protein existence level 2. Involved in oxygen transport from the lung to the various peripheral tissues. From Pongo pygmaeus (Bornean orangutan).
   4483..4506    +  polyA_signal   β-globin poly(A) (fragment): human β-globin polyadenylation signal
   4514..4585    +  CDS            HBB (fragment): HBB_PONPY - Experimental evidence at transcript level: Swiss-Prot protein existence level 2. Involved in oxygen transport from the lung to the various peripheral tissues. From Pongo pygmaeus (Bornean orangutan).
   4589..4612    +  polyA_signal   β-globin poly(A) (fragment): human β-globin polyadenylation signal
   4634..4651    -  promoter       T3 promoter (fragment): promoter for bacteriophage T3 RNA polymerase
   4669..4790    -  polyA_signal   SV40 poly(A) signal: SV40 polyadenylation signal
   4813..4881    -  CDS            large T antigen (fragment): large T antigen from SV40 (simian virus 40)
   4905..4972    +  CDS            lacZα (fragment): LacZα fragment of β-galactosidase; lacZ fragment
   4976..5404    +  rep_origin     f1 ori (sequence partly withheld): f1 bacteriophage origin of replication; arrow indicates direction of (+) strand synthesis
   5432..5483    -  misc_feature   bom (fragment): basis of mobility region from pBR322
   5548..5905    +  promoter       SV40 promoter: SV40 enhancer and early promoter
   5956..6747    +  CDS            neo: KKA2_KLEPN - Also known as kan, nptII. Experimental evidence at protein level: Swiss-Prot protein existence level 1. Resistance to kanamycin, neomycin, paromomycin, ribostamycin, butirosin and gentamicin B. From Klebsiella pneumoniae.
   6814..6862    +  polyA_signal   poly(A) signal: synthetic polyadenylation signal
   6882..6936    -  misc_feature   bom (fragment): basis of mobility region from pBR322
   7038..7073    -  CDS            rop (fragment): Rop protein, which maintains plasmids at low copy number; rop
   7168..7272    +  promoter       AmpR promoter: bla
   7273..8133    +  CDS            AmpR: β-lactamase; bla; confers resistance to ampicillin, carbenicillin, and related antibiotics
   8304..8892    +  rep_origin     ori: high-copy-number ColE1/pMB1/pBR322/pUC origin of replication
