[The description below was written by a language model from this plasmid's Addgene catalogue record and pLannotate feature annotations shown in this document.]
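Description:
pCI-TPI_WT-xrRNA-4MS2-4H is a mammalian expression plasmid of about 9 kb built on the pCI-neo backbone. It is propagated in E. coli at high copy from a ColE1/pUC-type origin under ampicillin selection (AmpR), and it also carries an f1 origin. For selection in mammalian cells it contains a neomycin phosphotransferase cassette driven by the SV40 enhancer/early promoter with a synthetic poly(A) signal, which confers G418 resistance.

The payload, cloned between NheI and NotI, is a wild-type human triosephosphate isomerase (TPI1) reporter transcribed from the CMV immediate-early enhancer/promoter, with the backbone's chimeric β-globin/immunoglobulin intron and a T7 promoter upstream. In the feature table, TPI coding sequence appears as several separated fragments, which suggests a minigene that retains introns, although the record does not say so directly. One of these fragments is labelled mouse Tpi1, which is probably just a homology-based call. Downstream of the coding region lies a flavivirus exoribonuclease-resistant RNA element, recorded as the MVE xrRNA. This structure stalls the 5'-3' exonuclease XRN1, so that decay of the reporter leaves a stable 3' fragment (xrFrag). Four MS2 binding sites follow the xrRNA according to the catalogue entry but are not annotated in the table; they allow tethering of MS2 coat protein fusions. The repeated β-globin-derived fragments correspond to the 4H probe binding sites used for northern blot detection, and the short mVenus, lacZα and large T antigen hits are probably annotation artefacts. An SV40 poly(A) signal follows the insert, although it is annotated on the minus strand. The construct serves as the wild-type reporter for studying mRNA degradation pathways by detecting 5'-3' decay intermediates.
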