Addgene plasmid #108370: pCI-TPI_WT-xrRNA-4MS2-4H
Purpose: Expresses wild type TPI reporter; enables detection of 5'-3' decay intermediates (xrFrag); 4MS2 tethering sites downstream of xrRNA and allows detection via northern blot (4H binding sites)
Depositing lab: Niels Gehring. Depositing organization: Universitaet zu Koeln. Publication: Interrogating the degradation pathways of unstable mRNAs with XRN1-resistant sequences. Boehm V, Gerbracht JV, Marx MC, Gehring NH. Nat Commun. 2016 Dec 5;7:13691. doi: 10.1038/ncomms13691. PubMed 27917860.
Backbone
  Vector backbone: pCI-neo
  Backbone manufacturer: Promega
  Vector type: Mammalian Expression
  Selectable markers: Neomycin (select with G418)
Growth in bacteria
  Bacterial resistance: Ampicillin, 100 μg/mL
  Growth temperature: 37°C
  Growth strain: DH5alpha
  Copy number: High Copy
Gene/Insert
  Gene/Insert name: Wild type TPI reporter with 4MS2 binding sites downstream of MVE xrRNA and 4H probe binding sites
  Species: H. sapiens (human)
  Entrez Gene: TPI1 (a.k.a. HEL-S-49, TIM, TPI, TPID)
  Promoter: CMV
  Cloning method: Restriction Enzyme; 5′ cloning site NheI (unknown if destroyed); 3′ cloning site NotI (unknown if destroyed)
  Sequencing primers: 5′ GGTGTCCACTCCCAGTTCA; 3′ TGCATTCTAGTTGTGGTTTGTC
Terms and licenses: Academic/Nonprofit Terms; Industry Terms: Not Available to Industry
Depositor comments: Please see depositor's genbank file in Supplemental Documents for full annotation of the plasmid
How to cite: pCI-TPI_WT-xrRNA-4MS2-4H was a gift from Niels Gehring (Addgene plasmid # 108370 ; http://n2t.net/addgene:108370 ; RRID:Addgene_108370)
